Addgene plasmid #247890: SFB-XPF-D458-655
Purpose: Mammalian expression construct for N-terminal S protein-Flag-Streptavidin binding peptide (SFB)-tagged XPF D458-655
Depositing lab: Junjie Chen & Huimin Zhang. Depositing organization: University of Texas MD Anderson Cancer Center. Publication: SLX4IP acts with SLX4 and XPF-ERCC1 to promote interstrand crosslink repair. Zhang H, Chen Z, Ye Y, Ye Z, Cao D, Xiong Y, Srivastava M, Feng X, Tang M, Wang C, Tainer JA, Chen J. Nucleic Acids Res. 2019 Nov 4;47(19):10181-10201. doi: 10.1093/nar/gkz769. PubMed 31495888.
Backbone
  Vector backbone: pMH-SFB-N
  Vector type: Mammalian Expression
Growth in bacteria
  Bacterial resistance: Ampicillin, 100 μg/mL
  Growth temperature: 37°C
  Growth strain: DH5alpha
  Copy number: High Copy
Gene/Insert
  Gene/Insert name: XPF
  Species: H. sapiens (human)
  Mutation: deletion of amino acid 458-655
  Entrez Gene: ERCC4 (a.k.a. ERCC11, FANCQ, RAD1, XFEPS, XPF)
  Tag / fusion protein: S protein-Flag-Streptavidin binding peptide (SFB) (N terminal on backbone)
  Cloning method: Gateway Cloning
Terms and licenses: Academic/Nonprofit Terms; Industry Terms: Not Available to Industry
How to cite: SFB-XPF-D458-655 was a gift from Junjie Chen & Huimin Zhang (Addgene plasmid # 247890 ; http://n2t.net/addgene:247890 ; RRID:Addgene_247890)
