[The description below was written by a language model from this plasmid's Addgene catalogue record and pLannotate feature annotations shown in this document.]
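Description:
SFB-XPF-D458-655 is a mammalian expression plasmid built on the pMH-SFB-N backbone that produces human XPF (ERCC4) lacking amino acids 458–655, fused at its N-terminus to a triple SFB tag. In bacteria it is maintained through a high-copy ColE1/pUC-type origin and selected with ampicillin via the β-lactamase gene. The sequenced record is about 8.5 kb.

Expression is driven by the human CMV immediate early enhancer and promoter. Downstream lie the S-tag, a FLAG epitope (annotated as a partial 3xFLAG match) and the streptavidin-binding peptide, followed by the XPF deletion open reading frame flanked by attB1 and attB2 sites, consistent with the recorded Gateway cloning into a destination vector. The combined tag allows detection by FLAG and sequential affinity capture on streptavidin and S-protein resins, the usual approach for tandem purification or pull-down of protein complexes. After the insert there is a fragment of the EMCV IRES, then an SV40 enhancer/early promoter driving puromycin N-acetyltransferase, which permits puromycin selection of transfected mammalian cells.

The feature table also shows Moloney murine leukemia virus LTRs, a partial MESV packaging signal and a truncated gag, indicating the backbone derives from a gammaretroviral vector. The catalogue lists it only as a mammalian expression vector, and retroviral packaging is not a stated use.

XPF is the catalytic subunit of the XPF-ERCC1 structure-specific endonuclease. This internal deletion mutant comes from a study of how SLX4IP, SLX4 and XPF-ERCC1 cooperate in interstrand crosslink repair. Such a mutant would suit mapping of interaction regions, although the record does not state what the deleted region does.
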