Features (pLannotate 1.2.2; 23 found; start..end, strand, type, name):
     22..325     +  enhancer       CMV enhancer: human cytomegalovirus immediate early enhancer
    326..529     +  promoter       CMV promoter: human cytomegalovirus (CMV) immediate early promoter
    552..579     +  misc_feature   MCS (fragment): multiple cloning site
    589..633     +  CDS            S-Tag: affinity and epitope tag derived from pancreatic ribonuclease A
    682..710     +  CDS            3xFLAG (fragment): three tandem FLAG® epitope tags
    727..840     +  CDS            SBP: streptavidin-binding peptide selected from a peptide library; binds streptavidin with nanomolar affinity (Keefe et al., 2001)
    871..900     +  misc_feature   MCS (fragment): multiple cloning site
    913..937     +  protein_bind   attB1: mutant version of attB; recombination site for the Gateway® BP reaction BP Clonase™
    940..3093    +  CDS            ERCC4 (fragment): XPF_HUMAN - Also known as ERCC11, XPF. Experimental evidence at protein level: Swiss-Prot protein existence level 1. Catalytic component of a structure-specific DNA repair endonuclease responsible for the 5-prime incision during DNA repair. Involved in homologous recombination that assists in removing interstrand cross-link. From Homo sapiens (Human).
   3101..3121    -  protein_bind   attB2: mutant version of attB; core recombination site for the Gateway® BP reaction BP Clonase™
   3138..3350    +  misc_feature   IRES (fragment): internal ribosome entry site (IRES) of the encephalomyocarditis virus (EMCV)
   3389..3718    +  promoter       SV40 promoter: SV40 enhancer and early promoter
   3728..4327    +  CDS            PuroR: puromycin N-acetyltransferase; pac from Streptomyces alboniger; confers resistance to puromycin
   4426..4547    +  LTR            3' LTR (ΔU3) (fragment): self-inactivating 3' long terminal repeat (LTR) from Moloney murine leukemia virus
   4548..5017    +  LTR            LTR: long terminal repeat from Moloney murine leukemia virus
   5083..5135    -  CDS            lacI (fragment): lac repressor; lacI; The lac repressor binds to the lac operator to inhibit transcription in E. coli. This inhibition can be relieved by adding lactose or isopropyl-β-D-thiogalactopyranoside (IPTG).
   5318..5906    -  rep_origin     ori: high-copy-number ColE1/pMB1/pBR322/pUC origin of replication
   6066..6926    -  CDS            AmpR: β-lactamase; bla; confers resistance to ampicillin, carbenicillin, and related antibiotics
   6927..7031    -  promoter       AmpR promoter: bla
   7062..7531    +  LTR            LTR: long terminal repeat from Moloney murine leukemia virus
   7655..7929    +  misc_feature   MESV Ψ (fragment): packaging signal of murine embryonic stem cell virus
   7996..8412    +  CDS            gag (truncated): truncated Moloney murine leukemia virus (MMLV) gag gene lacking the start codon
   8437..8468    +  enhancer       CMV enhancer (fragment): human cytomegalovirus immediate early enhancer
>Addgene plasmid #247890 | SFB-XPF-D458-655 | addgene full sequence | sequence record 494916 | Addgene NGS Result
TAGCCCATATATGGAGTTCCGCGTTACATAACTTACGGTAAATGGCCCGCCTGGCTGACCGCCCAACGAC
CCCCGCCCATTGACGTCAATAATGACGTATGTTCCCATAGTAACGCCAATAGGGACTTTCCATTGACGTC
AATGGGTGGAGTATTTACGGTAAACTGCCCACTTGGCAGTACATCAAGTGTATCATATGCCAAGTACGCC
CCCTATTGACGTCAATGACGGTAAATGGCCCGCCTGGCATTATGCCCAGTACATGACCTTATGGGACTTT
CCTACTTGGCAGTACATCTACGTATTAGTCATCGCTATTACCATGGTGATGCGGTTTTGGCAGTACATCA
ATGGGCGTGGATAGCGGTTTGACTCACGGGGATTTCCAAGTCTCCACCCCATTGACGTCAATGGGAGTTT
GTTTTGGCACCAAAATCAACGGGACTTTCCAAAATGTCGTAACAACTCCGCCCCATTGACGCAAATGGGC
GGTAGGCGTGTACGGTGGGAGGTCTATATAAGCAGAGCTGGTTTAGTGAACCGTCAGATCCGCTAGCGCT
ACCGGACTCAGATCTCGAGGCCACCATGAAAGAAACCGCTGCTGCTAAATTCGAACGCCAGCACATGGAC
AGCGGAGCCGGCGCAGGAGCCGGCGCTGACGCGCCTGACTACAAAGACGATGACGACAAGGGAGATTACA
AGGATGACGATGACAAAGGCGCGTCGATGGACGAGAAGACCACCGGCTGGCGGGGCGGCCACGTGGTGGA
GGGCCTGGCCGGCGAGCTGGAGCAGCTGCGGGCCAGGCTGGAGCACCACCCTCAGGGCCAGCGGGAGCCC
TCCGGCGGCTGCAAGCTGGGCGGCGCGCCTGAATTCTGCAGTCGACGGTACCGCGGGCCCATCGCTCGAG
AGACAAGTTTGTACAAAAAAGCAGGCTTCATGGAGTCAGGGCAGCCGGCTCGACGGATTGCCATGGCGCC
GCTGCTGGAGTACGAGCGACAGCTGGTGCTGGAACTGCTCGACACTGACGGGCTAGTAGTGTGCGCCCGC
GGGCTCGGCGCGGACCGGCTCCTCTACCACTTTCTCCAGCTGCACTGCCACCCAGCCTGCCTGGTGCTGG
TGCTCAACACGCAGCCGGCCGAGGAGGAGTATTTTATCAATCAGCTGAAGATAGAAGGAGTTGAACACCT
CCCTCGCCGTGTAACAAATGAAATCACAAGCAACAGTCGCTATGAAGTTTACACACAAGGTGGTGTTATA
TTTGCGACAAGTAGGATACTTGTGGTTGACTTCTTGACTGATAGAATACCTTCAGATTTAATTACTGGCA
TCTTGGTGTATAGAGCCCACAGAATAATCGAGTCTTGTCAAGAAGCATTCATCTTGCGCCTCTTTCGCCA
GAAAAACAAACGTGGTTTTATTAAAGCTTTCACAGACAATGCTGTTGCCTTTGATACTGGTTTTTGTCAT
GTGGAAAGAGTGATGAGAAATCTTTTTGTGAGGAAACTGTATCTGTGGCCAAGGTTCCATGTAGCAGTAA
ACTCATTTTTAGAACAGCACAAACCTGAAGTTGTAGAAATCCATGTTTCTATGACACCTACCATGCTTGC
TATACAGACTGCTATACTGGACATTTTAAATGCATGTCTAAAGGAACTAAAATGCCATAACCCATCGCTT
GAAGTGGAAGATTTATCTTTAGAAAATGCTATTGGAAAACCTTTTGACAAGACAATCCGCCATTATCTGG
ATCCTTTGTGGCACCAGCTTGGAGCCAAGACTAAATCCTTAGTTCAGGATTTGAAGATATTACGAACTTT
GCTGCAGTATCTCTCTCAGTATGATTGTGTCACATTTCTTAATCTTCTGGAATCTCTGAGAGCAACGGAA
AAAGCTTTTGGTCAGAATTCAGGTTGGCTGTTTCTTGACTCCAGCACCTCGATGTTTATAAATGCTCGAG
CAAGGGTTTATCATCTTCCAGATGCCAAAATGAGTAAAAAAGAAAAAATATCTGAAAAAATGGAAATTAA
AGAAGGGGAAGAAACAAAAAAGGAACTGGTCCTAGAAAGCAACCCAAAGTGGGAGGCACTGACTGAAGTA
TTAAAAGAAATTGAGGCAGAAAATAAGGAGAGTGAAGCTCTTGGTGGTCCAGGTCAAGTACTGATTTGTG
CAAGTGATGACCGAACATGTTCCCAGCTGAGAGACTATATCACTCTTGGAGCGGAGGCCTTCTTATTGAG
GCTCTACAGGAAAACCTTTGAGAAGGATAGCAAAGCTGAAGAAGTCTGGATGAAATTTAGGAAGGAAGAC
CTAGTAAGAGGCACAGCATCTGCAGATGTTTCCACTGACACTCGGAAAGCCGGTGGCCAGGAACAGAATG
GTACACAGCAAAGCATAGTTGTGGATATGCGTGAATTTCGAAGTGAGCTTCCATCTCTGATCCATCGTCG
GGGCATTGACATTGAACCCGTGACTTTAGAGGTTGGAGATTACATCCTCACTCCAGAAATGTGCGTGGAG
CGCAAGAGTATCAGTGATTTAATCGGCTCTTTAAATAACGGCCGCCTCTACAGCCAGTGCATCTCCATGT
CCCGCTACTACAAGCGTCCCGTGCTTCTGATTGAGTTTGACCCTAGCAAGCCTTTCTCTCTCACTTCCCG
AGGTGCCTTGTTTCAGGAGATCTCCAGCAATGACATTAGTTCCAAACTCACTCTTCTTACACTTCACTTC
CCCAGACTACGGATTCTCTGGTGCCCCTCTCCTCATGCAACGGCGGAGTTGTTTGAGGAGCTGAAACAAA
GCAAGCCACAGCCTGATGCGGCGACAGCACTGGCCATTACAGCAGATTCTGAAACCCTTCCCGAGTCAGA
GAAGTATAATCCTGGTCCCCAAGACTTCTTGTTAAAAATGCCAGGGGTGAATGCCAAAAACTGCCGCTCC
TTGATGCACCACGTTAAGAACATCGCAGAATTAGCAGCCCTGTCACAAGACGAGCTCACGAGTATTCTGG
GGAATGCTGCAAATGCCAAACAGCTTTATGATTTCATTCACACCTCTTTTGCAGAAGTCGTATCAAAAGG
AAAAGGGAAAAAGTGAAACCCAGCTTTCTTGTACAAAGTGGCTCGAGCAGGGATCCGCCCCTCTCCCTCC
CCCCCCCCTAACGTTACTGGCCGAAGCCGCTTGGAATAAGGCCGGTGTGCGTTTGTCTATATGTTATTTT
CCACCATATTGCCGTCTTTTGGCAATGTGAGGGCCCGGAAACCTGGCCCTGTCTTCTTGACGAGCATTCC
TAGGGGTCTTTCCCCTCTCGCCAAAGGAATGCAAGGTCTGTTGAATGTCGTGAAGGAAGCGTAGGAATTC
GCCAGCACAGTGGTCGACCCTGTGGAATGTGTGTCAGTTAGGGTGTGGAAAGTCCCCAGGCTCCCCAGCA
GGCAGAAGTATGCAAAGCATGCATCTCAATTAGTCAGCAACCAGGTGTGGAAAGTCCCCAGGCTCCCCAG
CAGGCAGAAGTATGCAAAGCATGCATCTCAATTAGTCAGCAACCATAGTCCCGCCCCTAACTCCGCCCAT
CCCGCCCCTAACTCCGCCCAGTTCCGCCCATTCTCCGCCCCATGGCTGACTAATTTTTTTTATTTATGCA
GAGGCCGAGGCCGCCTCGGCCTCTGAGCTATTCCAGAAGTAGTGAGGAGGCTTTTTTGGAGGCCTAGGCT
TTTGCAAAAAGCTTACCATGACCGAGTACAAGCCCACGGTGCGCCTCGCCACCCGCGACGACGTCCCCAG
GGCCGTACGCACCCTCGCCGCCGCGTTCGCCGACTACCCCGCCACGCGCCACACCGTCGATCCGGACCGC
CACATCGAGCGGGTCACCGAGCTGCAAGAACTCTTCCTCACGCGCGTCGGGCTCGACATCGGCAAGGTGT
GGGTCGCGGACGACGGCGCCGCGGTGGCGGTCTGGACCACGCCGGAGAGCGTCGAAGCGGGGGCGGTGTT
CGCCGAGATCGGCCCGCGCATGGCCGAGTTGAGCGGTTCCCGGCTGGCCGCGCAGCAACAGATGGAAGGC
CTCCTGGCGCCGCACCGGCCCAAGGAGCCCGCGTGGTTCCTGGCCACCGTCGGCGTCTCGCCCGACCACC
AGGGCAAGGGTCTGGGCAGCGCCGTCGTGCTCCCCGGAGTGGAGGCGGCCGAGCGCGCCGGGGTGCCCGC
CTTCCTGGAGACCTCCGCGCCCCGCAACCTCCCCTTCTACGAGCGGCTCGGCTTCACCGTCACCGCCGAC
GTCGAGGTGCCCGAAGGACCGCGCACCTGGTGCATGACCCGCAAGCCCGGTGCCTGACGCCCGCCCCACG
ACCCGCAGCGCCCGACCGAAAGGAGCGCACGACCCCATGCATCGATAAAATAAAAGATTTTATTTAGTCT
CCAGAAAAAGGGGGGAATGAAAGACCCCACCTGTAGGTTTGGCAAGCTAGCTTAAGTAACGCCATTTTGC
AAGGCATGGAAAAATACATAACTGAGAATAGAGAAGTTCAGATCAAGGTCAGGAACAGATGGAACAGCTG
AATATGGGCCAAACAGGATATCTGTGGTAAGCAGTTCCTGCCCCGGCTCAGGGCCAAGAACAGATGGAAC
AGCTGAATATGGGCCAAACAGGATATCTGTGGTAAGCAGTTCCTGCCCCGGCTCAGGGCCAAGAACAGAT
GGTCCCCAGATGCGGTCCAGCCCTCAGCAGTTTCTAGAGAACCATCAGATGTTTCCAGGGTGCCCCAAGG
ACCTGAAATGACCCTGTGCCTTATTTGAACTAACCAATCAGTTCGCTTCTCGCTTCTGTTCGCGCGCTTC
TGCTCCCCGAGCTCAATAAAAGAGCCCACAACCCCTCACTCGGGGCGCCAGTCCTCCGATTGACTGAGTC
GCCCGGGTACCCGTGTATCCAATAAACCCTCTTGCAGTTGCATCCGACTTGTGGTCTCGCTGTTCCTTGG
GAGGGTCTCCTCTGAGTGATTGACTACCCGTCAGCGGGGGTCTTTCACATGCAGCATGTATCAAAATTAA
TTTGGTTTTTTTTCTTAAGTATTTACATTAAATGGCCATAGTTGCATTAATGAATCGGCCAACGCGCGGG
GAGAGGCGGTTTGCGTATTGGGCGCTCTTCCGCTTCCTCGCTCACTGACTCGCTGCGCTCGGTCGTTCGG
CTGCGGCGAGCGGTATCAGCTCACTCAAAGGCGGTAATACGGTTATCCACAGAATCAGGGGATAACGCAG
GAAAGAACATGTGAGCAAAAGGCCAGCAAAAGGCCAGGAACCGTAAAAAGGCCGCGTTGCTGGCGTTTTT
CCATAGGCTCCGCCCCCCTGACGAGCATCACAAAAATCGACGCTCAAGTCAGAGGTGGCGAAACCCGACA
GGACTATAAAGATACCAGGCGTTTCCCCCTGGAAGCTCCCTCGTGCGCTCTCCTGTTCCGACCCTGCCGC
TTACCGGATACCTGTCCGCCTTTCTCCCTTCGGGAAGCGTGGCGCTTTCTCATAGCTCACGCTGTAGGTA
TCTCAGTTCGGTGTAGGTCGTTCGCTCCAAGCTGGGCTGTGTGCACGAACCCCCCGTTCAGCCCGACCGC
TGCGCCTTATCCGGTAACTATCGTCTTGAGTCCAACCCGGTAAGACACGACTTATCGCCACTGGCAGCAG
CCACTGGTAACAGGATTAGCAGAGCGAGGTATGTAGGCGGTGCTACAGAGTTCTTGAAGTGGTGGCCTAA
CTACGGCTACACTAGAAGAACAGTATTTGGTATCTGCGCTCTGCTGAAGCCAGTTACCTTCGGAAAAAGA
GTTGGTAGCTCTTGATCCGGCAAACAAACCACCGCTGGTAGCGGTGGTTTTTTTGTTTGCAAGCAGCAGA
TTACGCGCAGAAAAAAAGGATCTCAAGAAGATCCTTTGATCTTTTCTACGGGGTCTGACGCTCAGTGGAA
CGAAAACTCACGTTAAGGGATTTTGGTCATGAGATTATCAAAAAGGATCTTCACCTAGATCCTTTTGCGG
CCGCAAATCAATCTAAAGTATATATGAGTAAACTTGGTCTGACAGTTACCAATGCTTAATCAGTGAGGCA
CCTATCTCAGCGATCTGTCTATTTCGTTCATCCATAGTTGCCTGACTCCCCGTCGTGTAGATAACTACGA
TACGGGAGGGCTTACCATCTGGCCCCAGTGCTGCAATGATACCGCGAGACCCACGCTCACCGGCTCCAGA
TTTATCAGCAATAAACCAGCCAGCCGGAAGGGCCGAGCGCAGAAGTGGTCCTGCAACTTTATCCGCCTCC
ATCCAGTCTATTAATTGTTGCCGGGAAGCTAGAGTAAGTAGTTCGCCAGTTAATAGTTTGCGCAACGTTG
TTGCCATTGCTACAGGCATCGTGGTGTCACGCTCGTCGTTTGGTATGGCTTCATTCAGCTCCGGTTCCCA
ACGATCAAGGCGAGTTACATGATCCCCCATGTTGTGCAAAAAAGCGGTTAGCTCCTTCGGTCCTCCGATC
GTTGTCAGAAGTAAGTTGGCCGCAGTGTTATCACTCATGGTTATGGCAGCACTGCATAATTCTCTTACTG
TCATGCCATCCGTAAGATGCTTTTCTGTGACTGGTGAGTACTCAACCAAGTCATTCTGAGAATAGTGTAT
GCGGCGACCGAGTTGCTCTTGCCCGGCGTCAATACGGGATAATACCGCGCCACATAGCAGAACTTTAAAA
GTGCTCATCATTGGAAAACGTTCTTCGGGGCGAAAACTCTCAAGGATCTTACCGCTGTTGAGATCCAGTT
CGATGTAACCCACTCGTGCACCCAACTGATCTTCAGCATCTTTTACTTTCACCAGCGTTTCTGGGTGAGC
AAAAACAGGAAGGCAAAATGCCGCAAAAAAGGGAATAAGGGCGACACGGAAATGTTGAATACTCATACTC
TTCCTTTTTCAATATTATTGAAGCATTTATCAGGGTTATTGTCTCATGAGCGGATACATATTTGAATGTA
TTTAGAAAAATAAACAAATAGGGGTTCCGCGCACATTTCCCCGAAAAGTGCCACCTGCAGCCTGAATATG
GGCCAAACAGGATATCTGTGGTAAGCAGTTCCTGCCCCGGCTCAGGGCCAAGAACAGATGGAACAGCTGA
ATATGGGCCAAACAGGATATCTGTGGTAAGCAGTTCCTGCCCCGGCTCAGGGCCAAGAACAGATGGTCCC
CAGATGCGGTCCAGCCCTCAGCAGTTTCTAGAGAACCATCAGATGTTTCCAGGGTGCCCCAAGGACCTGA
AATGACCCTGTGCCTTATTTGAACTAACCAATCAGTTCGCTTCTCGCTTCTGTTCGCGCGCTTCTGCTCC
CCGAGCTCAATAAAAGAGCCCACAACCCCTCACTCGGGGCGCCAGTCCTCCGATTGACTGAGTCGCCCGG
GTACCCGTGTATCCAATAAACCCTCTTGCAGTTGCATCCGACTTGTGGTCTCGCTGTTCCTTGGGAGGGT
CTCCTCTGAGTGATTGACTACCCGTCAGCGGGGGTCTTTCATTTGGGGGCTCGTCCGGGATCGGGAGACC
CCTGCCCAGGGACCACCGACCCACCACCGGGAGGCAAGCTGGCCAGCAACTTATCTGTGTCTGTCCGATT
GTCTAGTGTCTATGACTGATTTTATGCGCCTGCGTCGGTACTAGTTAGCTAACTAGCTCTGTATCTGGCG
GACCCGTGGTGGAACTGACGAGTTCTGAACACCCGGCCGCAACCCTGGGAGACGTCCCAGGGACTTTGGG
GGCCGTTTTTGTGGCCCGACCTGAGGAAGGGAGTCGATGTGGAATCCGACCCCGTCAGGATATGTGGTTC
TGGTAGGAGACGAGAACCTAAAACAGTTCCCGCCTCCGTCTGAATTTTTGCTTTCGGTTTGGAACCGAAG
CCGCGCGTCTTGTCTGCTGCAGCGCTGCAGCATCGTTCTGTGTTGTCTCTGTCTGACTGTGTTTCTGTAT
TTGTCTGAAAATTAGGGCCAGACTGTTACCACTCCCTTAAGTTTGACCTTAGGTCACTGGAAAGATGTCG
AGCGGATCGCTCACAACCAGTCGGTAGATGTCAAGAAGAGACGTTGGGTTACCTTCTGCTCTGCAGAATG
GCCAACCTTTAACGTCGGATGGCCGCGAGACGGCACCTTTAACCGAGACCTCATCACCCAGGTTAAGATC
AAGGTCTTTTCACCTGGCCCGCATGGACACCCAGACCAGGTCCCCTACATCGTGACCTGGGAAGCCTTGG
CTTTTGACCCCCCTCCCTGGGTCAAGCCCTTTGTACACCCTAAGCCTCCGCCTCCTCTTCCTCCATCCGC
CCCGTCTCTCCCCCTTGAACCTCCTCGTTCGACCCCGCCTCGATCCTCCCTTTATCCAGCCCTCACTCCT
TCTCTAGGCGCCGGCCGGATCCCAGTGTGGTGGTACTAATAGTAATCAATTACGGGGTCATTAGTTCA
